Addgene plasmid #147882: pLNHA-C1-HsNot1iso1-del1097-1110-shRNAres_W
Purpose: Mammalian Expression of HsNot1iso1-del1097-1110-shRNAres
Depositing lab: Elisa Izaurralde. Depositing organization: Max Planck Institute for Developmental Biology. Publication: A DDX6-CNOT1 complex and W-binding pockets in CNOT9 reveal direct links between miRNA target recognition and silencing. Chen Y, Boland A, Kuzuoglu-Ozturk D, Bawankar P, Loh B, Chang CT, Weichenrieder O, Izaurralde E. Mol Cell. 2014 Jun 5;54(5):737-50. doi: 10.1016/j.molcel.2014.03.034. Epub 2014 Apr 24. PubMed 24768540.
Backbone
  Vector backbone: Unknown
  Vector type: Mammalian Expression
Growth in bacteria
  Bacterial resistance: Kanamycin, 50 μg/mL
  Growth temperature: 37°C
  Growth strain: DH5alpha
  Copy number: High Copy
Gene/Insert
  Gene/Insert name: HsNot1iso1-del1097-1110-shRNAres
  Species: H. sapiens (human)
  Mutation: 1 silent mutation compared to the sequence of isoform 1 given by NCBI: NM_016284.4.
  Entrez Gene: CNOT1 (a.k.a. AD-005, CDC39, HPE12, NOT1, NOT1H, VIBOS)
  Cloning method: Unknown
Terms and licenses: Academic/Nonprofit Terms; Industry Terms: Not Available to Industry
Depositor comments: Plasmids from this collection were made available to the research community and donated after the lab closed. Please note that the sequence provided by the depositing laboratory may be theoretical/predicted or based on Sanger sequencing results. There may be discrepancies between sequencing results obtained by Addgene and the depositor sequence. If an Addgene verified sequence is not available, please contact before placing your order to request that our lab fully sequence the plasmid.
How to cite: pLNHA-C1-HsNot1iso1-del1097-1110-shRNAres_W was a gift from Elisa Izaurralde (Addgene plasmid # 147882 ; http://n2t.net/addgene:147882 ; RRID:Addgene_147882)
