[The description below was written by a language model from this plasmid's Addgene catalogue record and pLannotate feature annotations shown in this document.]
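Description:
pLNHA-C1-HsNot1iso1-del1097-1110-shRNAres_W is an 11,250 nt mammalian expression plasmid encoding a modified form of human CNOT1 (NOT1), the scaffold subunit of the CCR4-NOT deadenylase complex. The backbone is recorded as unknown. It is propagated in E. coli from a high-copy ColE1/pUC-type origin and also carries an f1 origin. A single NeoR/KanR (Tn5 aminoglycoside phosphotransferase) cassette sits behind tandem bacterial (AmpR/bla) and SV40 early promoters and ends in an HSV TK poly(A) signal. This arrangement gives kanamycin selection in bacteria and potentially G418 selection in mammalian cells. The short annotations for a truncated HIV-1 LTR, SV40 large T antigen and ble are fragmentary matches, most likely reflecting sequence adjoining the promoter, poly(A) region and resistance marker rather than functional elements.

Expression is driven by the CMV immediate early enhancer and promoter, with a T7 promoter immediately downstream, and is terminated by an SV40 poly(A) signal. The open reading frame begins with a fragment of the bacteriophage lambda N protein, followed by an HA epitope (annotated as a partial 3xHA match). These are placed N-terminal to CNOT1 isoform 1, consistent with the "LNHA" in the name. The lambda N peptide is commonly used to tether a fusion protein to reporter mRNAs carrying boxB hairpins, and HA allows detection or immunoprecipitation.

The insert name indicates a deletion of residues 1097-1110 and an shRNA-resistant coding sequence, which would allow expression in cells depleted of endogenous CNOT1. The record does not describe either change beyond the name. It notes one silent mutation relative to the reference isoform 1 sequence. The associated study concerns DDX6-CNOT1 interaction and miRNA-mediated silencing. The sequence is depositor-supplied and may be theoretical.
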