Features (pLannotate 1.2.2; 17 found; start..end, strand, type, name):
     61..364     +  enhancer       CMV enhancer: human cytomegalovirus immediate early enhancer
    365..568     +  promoter       CMV promoter: human cytomegalovirus (CMV) immediate early promoter
    564..597     +  LTR            5' LTR (truncated) (fragment): truncated 5' long terminal repeat (LTR) from HIV-1
    613..631     +  promoter       T7 promoter: promoter for bacteriophage T7 RNA polymerase
    665..730     +  CDS            N (fragment): REGN_LAMBD - Experimental evidence at protein level: Swiss-Prot protein existence level 1. Plays a role as a transcriptional antitermination factor that allows the virus to initiate its lytic phase. Activates expression of the delayed viral early genes by modifying host RNA polymerase (RNAP) into a form that is resistant to termination signals. This antitermination function requires the host NusA protein which serves to stabilize the interaction between antitermination protein N and host RNA polymerase. From Escherichia phage lambda (Bacteriophage lambda).
    755..781     +  CDS            3xHA (fragment): three tandem HA epitope tags
    797..7894    +  CDS            CNOT1: CNOT1_HUMAN - Also known as CDC39, KIAA1007, NOT1. Experimental evidence at protein level: Swiss-Prot protein existence level 1. Scaffolding component of the CCR4-NOT complex which is one of the major cellular mRNA deadenylases and is linked to various cellular processes including bulk mRNA degradation, miRNA-mediated repression, translational repression during translational initiation and general transcription regulation. Additional complex functions may be a consequence of its influence on mRNA expression. Its scaffolding function implies its interaction with the catalytic complex module and
   7898..7919    +  misc_feature   MCS (fragment): multiple cloning site
   7931..8015    +  CDS            large T antigen (fragment): large T antigen from SV40 (simian virus 40)
   8038..8159    +  polyA_signal   SV40 poly(A) signal: SV40 polyadenylation signal
   8193..8621    -  rep_origin     f1 ori (sequence partly withheld): f1 bacteriophage origin of replication; arrow indicates direction of (+) strand synthesis
   8648..8752    +  promoter       AmpR promoter: bla
   8754..9111    +  promoter       SV40 promoter: SV40 enhancer and early promoter
   9146..9940    +  CDS            NeoR/KanR: aminoglycoside phosphotransferase from Tn5; aph(3')-II (or nptII); confers resistance to neomycin, kanamycin, and G418 (Geneticin®)
   9961..10113   +  CDS            ble (fragment): BLE_KLEPN - Experimental evidence at protein level: Swiss-Prot protein existence level 1. Binding protein with a strong affinity to the bleomycin family of antibiotics. Binds to CL990; an antimitotic-antibiotic compound. From Klebsiella pneumoniae.
  10172..10219   +  polyA_signal   HSV TK poly(A) signal: herpes simplex virus thymidine kinase polyadenylation signal (Cole and Stacy, 1985)
  10548..11136   +  rep_origin     ori: high-copy-number ColE1/pMB1/pBR322/pUC origin of replication
>Addgene plasmid #147882 | pLNHA-C1-HsNot1iso1-del1097-1110-shRNAres_W | depositor full sequence | sequence record 290329 | Full Sequence
TAGTTATTAATAGTAATCAATTACGGGGTCATTAGTTCATAGCCCATATATGGAGTTCCGCGTTACATAA
CTTACGGTAAATGGCCCGCCTGGCTGACCGCCCAACGACCCCCGCCCATTGACGTCAATAATGACGTATG
TTCCCATAGTAACGCCAATAGGGACTTTCCATTGACGTCAATGGGTGGAGTATTTACGGTAAACTGCCCA
CTTGGCAGTACATCAAGTGTATCATATGCCAAGTACGCCCCCTATTGACGTCAATGACGGTAAATGGCCC
GCCTGGCATTATGCCCAGTACATGACCTTATGGGACTTTCCTACTTGGCAGTACATCTACGTATTAGTCA
TCGCTATTACCATGGTGATGCGGTTTTGGCAGTACATCAATGGGCGTGGATAGCGGTTTGACTCACGGGG
ATTTCCAAGTCTCCACCCCATTGACGTCAATGGGAGTTTGTTTTGGCACCAAAATCAACGGGACTTTCCA
AAATGTCGTAACAACTCCGCCCCATTGACGCAAATGGGCGGTAGGCGTGTACGGTGGGAGGTCTATATAA
GCAGAGCTCTCTGGCTAACTAGAGAACCCACTGCTTACTGGCTTATCGAAATTAATACGACTCACTATAG
GGAGACCCAAGCTCTAGCGCTACCGGTCGCCACCATGGACGCACAAACACGACGACGTGAGCGTCGCGCT
GAGAAACAAGCTCAATGGAAAGCTGCAAACGGTGGATCTCCTCCACATATGGCTTACCCATACGATGTTC
CAGATTACGCTCCTCCATCTCGAGCTATGAATCTTGACTCGCTCTCGCTGGCCTTGTCTCAAATCAGCTA
CCTGGTGGACAATTTAACCAAGAAAAATTACCGAGCCAGCCAGCAGGAAATACAGCATATTGTGAATCGG
CACGGTCCTGAGGCAGACAGGCATTTATTACGCTGCCTATTTTCGCATGTGGATTTCAGTGGCGATGGTA
AAAGCAGTGGCAAAGATTTCCATCAGACTCAGTTTCTGATTCAGGAGTGTGCGTTGCTGATTACAAAGCC
AAATTTTATCTCGACGCTGTCCTATGCCATTGATAATCCATTGCACTATCAGAAGAGTTTAAAGCCTGCA
CCCCACTTATTTGCCCAGCTGAGTAAAGTGCTCAAATTAAGCAAAGTACAAGAGGTAATTTTTGGCCTTG
CCCTGTTGAATTCTTCCAGCTCAGATCTTAGAGGTTTCGCTGCCCAGTTTATCAAACAGAAGCTTCCAGA
TCTTCTGCGTTCTTACATTGACGCAGACGTCAGTGGAAATCAAGAAGGTGGCTTCCAAGATATAGCAATA
GAGGTCCTACACCTCCTCCTCTCCCATCTCCTCTTTGGGCAGAAGGGAGCCTTTGGAGTTGGACAAGAAC
AGATAGACGCTTTTCTTAAGACGCTGCGCAGAGATTTTCCCCAAGAACGCTGTCCCGTGGTGCTCGCACC
ACTTTTATACCCTGAAAAACGGGACATTCTAATGGACAGGATCCTGCCTGATTCCGGAGGGGTAGCTAAA
ACCATGATGGAGAGCTCTTTGGCTGATTTCATGCAAGAAGTAGGCTATGGCTTTTGTGCAAGTATTGAAG
AATGTCGCAATATAATCGTGCAGTTTGGTGTTCGGGAGGTCACAGCTGCCCAGGTTGCAAGGGTTTTGGG
AATGATGGCTCGAACTCATTCAGGATTAACAGATGGCATTCCATTACAGAGTATTTCTGCTCCGGGCAGT
GGGATCTGGAGTGATGGGAAAGATAAAAGTGATGGAGCACAGGCACACACATGGAATGTAGAAGTCTTGA
TTGACGTTCTTAAAGAACTGAATCCAAGTTTGAATTTCAAGGAAGTAACTTATGAACTGGACCATCCTGG
ATTTCAAATTCGTGACAGTAAAGGACTTCATAATGTGGTTTATGGCATTCAGAGGGGTTTGGGTATGGAA
GTGTTCCCAGTAGACCTCATATATAGACCTTGGAAACATGCTGAAGGCCAGCTCTCCTTCATCCAGCACT
CACTAATCAATCCAGAGATCTTCTGTTTTGCTGACTATCCCTGTCATACTGTTGCCACTGATATTCTGAA
AGCACCACCAGAGGATGACAATCGAGAAATTGCCACATGGAAGAGCTTGGATTTGATTGAATCTCTGCTG
AGGCTTGCAGAGGTTGGGCAGTATGAGCAAGTCAAACAGCTCTTCAGCTTCCCTATCAAACACTGTCCAG
ACATGCTGGTATTGGCCTTACTACAAATTAACACCTCTTGGCATACCTTGCGCCATGAACTTATCTCCAC
TCTGATGCCAATTTTCCTTGGAAACCATCCTAACTCAGCTATTATTTTGCACTATGCATGGCATGGGCAG
GGACAGTCTCCCTCAATTCGCCAACTTATCATGCATGCAATGGCAGAATGGTACATGAGAGGGGAGCAGT
ATGATCAGGCCAAATTGTCTCGAATACTTGATGTGGCCCAGGACTTGAAGGCCTTGTCAATGCTGCTAAA
TGGTACTCCATTTGCCTTTGTTATTGACCTTGCTGCACTTGCTTCACGTCGTGAATACCTCAAACTTGAT
AAGTGGCTCACAGATAAAATTCGAGAGCATGGGGAGCCTTTTATCCAGGCGTGTATGACTTTTTTAAAGA
GACGGTGTCCTTCTATTTTGGGCGGACTTGCCCCAGAAAAAGACCAGCCCAAAAGTGCTCAACTTCCTCC
AGAAACTTTGGCGACAATGTTGGCCTGTCTGCAAGCTTGTGCAGGGAGTGTTTCTCAGGAGCTATCAGAA
ACTATCCTCACCATGGTAGCCAATTGCAGTAATGTTATGAATAAGGCCAGACAACCACCACCTGGAGTTA
TGCCAAAAGGACGTCCTCCTAGTGCTAGCAGCTTAGATGCCATTTCTCCTGTTCAGATTGACCCTCTTGC
TGGAATGACATCTCTTAGTATAGGTGGTTCAGCTGCCCCTCACACCCAGAGTATGCAGGGTTTTCCTCCA
AATTTGGGTTCTGCATTCAGTACCCCTCAGTCACCAGCAAAAGCATTTCCACCCCTTTCAACCCCCAATC
AGACCACTGCATTCAGTGGTATTGGAGGACTTTCATCACAGCTTCCAGTAGGTGGTCTTGGCACAGGCAG
CCTGACTGGTATAGGAACTGGTGCTCTTGGACTCCCTGCAGTGAATAACGACCCTTTTGTACAGAGGAAA
CTGGGCACCTCTGGACTGAATCAGCCTACATTCCAGCAGAGTAAGATGAAACCTTCGGACTTGTCTCAGG
TGTGGCCAGAGGCAAACCAGCACTTTAGTAAAGAGATAGATGATGAAGCAAACAGCTATTTCCAGCGAAT
ATATAATCATCCACCACATCCAACCATGTCTGTTGATGAGGTATTAGAAATGCTGCAGAGATTTAAAGAC
TCTACTATAAAGAGGGAACGAGAAGTATTTAACTGTATGCTAAGGAACTTGTTTGAAGAATATCGTTTTT
TTCCCCAGTATCCTGATAAAGAGTTACATATAACAGCCTGCCTATTTGGTGGTATAATTGAGAAAGGACT
GGTCACTTACATGGCACTAGGTCTGGCTCTACGATATGTTCTTGAAGCCTTACGCAAGCCTTTTGGATCC
AAAATGTATTATTTCGGGATTGCTGCACTAGATAGATTTAAAAACAGATTGAAGGACTATCCCCAGTATT
GTCAGCATTTGGCTTCTATCAGTCACTTTATGCAATTTCCACATCATTTACAGGAGTATATTGAGTATGG
ACAGCAGTCTAGAGATCCTCCTGTGAAAATGCAAGGCTCTATCACAACCCCTGGAAGTATTGCACTGGCT
CAGGCCCAGGCTCAGGCCCAGGTTCCAGCAAAAGCTCCTCTTGCTGGTCAAGTTAGCACTATGGTAACCA
CCTCAACAACTACCACTGTTGCTAAAACGGTTACGGTCACCAGGCCAACTGGAGTCAGCTTTAAGAAAGA
TGTGCCACCTTCTATTAATACTACAAATATAGATACGTTGCTTGTGGCCACAGATCAAACTGAGAGAATT
GTGGAGCCCCCAGAAAATATCCAGGGTAGTAGTGGTATGACACAAAAGGTTGAAGAGCTAAAGGAAACGG
TGAAAGAAGAATTTATGCCTTGGGTTTCACAGTATCTGGTTATGAAGAGAGTCAGTATTGAGCCAAACTT
TCATAGCCTGTATTCAAACTTCCTTGACACGCTGAAGAATCCTGAATTTAACAAGATGGTTCTGAATGAG
ACCTACAGAAACATTAAAGTGCTCCTGACCTCTGATAAAGCTGCAGCCAATTTCTCAGATCGTTCTTTGC
TGAAGAACTTGGGACATTGGCTAGGAATGATCACATTAGCTAAAAACAAACCCATCTTACACACTGACTT
GGATGTGAAATCATTGCTGCTAGAGGCTTATGTTAAAGGACAACAAGAATTGCTCTATGTAGTGCCCTTT
GTTGCCAAAGTCTTAGAATCTAGCATTCGTAGTGTGGTTTTTAGGCCACCAAACCCTTGGACAATGGCAA
TTATGAATGTATTAGCTGAGCTACATCAGGAGCATGACTTAAAGTTAAACTTGAAGTTTGAAATCGAGGT
TCTCTGCAAGAACCTTGCATTAGACATCAATGAGCTAAAACCTGGAAACCTCCTAAAGGATAAAGATCGC
CTGAAGAATTTAGATGAGCAACTCTCTGCTCCAAAGAAAGATGTCAAGCAGCCAGAAGAACTCCCTCCCA
TCACAACCACAACAACTTCTACTACACCAGCTACCAACACCACTTGTACAGCCACGGTTCCACCACAGCC
ACAGTACAGCTACCACGACATCAATGTCTATTCCCTTGCGGGCTTGGCACCACACATTACTCTAAATCCA
ACAATTCCCTTGTTTCAGGCCCATCCACAGTTGAAGCAGTGTGTGCGTCAGGCAATTGAACGGGCTGTCC
AGGAGCTGGTCCATCCTGTGGTGGATCGATCAATTAAGATTGCCATGACTACTTGTGAGCAAATAGTCAG
GAAGGATTTTGCCCTGGATTCGGAGGAATCTCGAATGCGAATAGCAGCTCATCACATGATGCGTAACTTG
ACAGCTGGAATGGCTATGATTACATGCAGGGAACCTTTGCTCATGAGCATATCTACCAACTTAAAAAACA
GTTTTGCCTCAGCCCTTCGTACTGCTTCCCCACAACAAAGAGAAATGATGGATCAGGCAGCTGCTCAATT
AGCTCAGGACAATTGTGAGTTGGCTTGCTGTTTTATTCAGAAGACTGCAGTAGAAAAAGCAGGCCCTGAG
ATGGACAAGAGATTAGCAACTGAATTTGAGCTGAGAAAACATGCTAGGCAAGAAGGACGCAGATACTGTG
ATCCTGTTGTTTTAACATATCAAGCTGAACGGATGCCAGAGCAAATCAGGCTGAAAGTTGGTGGTGTGGA
CCCAAAGCAGTTGGCTGTTTACGAAGAGTTTGCACGCAATGTTCCTGGCTTCTTACCTACAAATGACTTA
AGTCAGCCCACGGGATTTTTAGCCCAGCCCATGAAGCAAGCTTGGGCAACAGATGATGTAGCTCAGATTT
ATGATAAGTGTATTACAGAACTGGAGCAACATCTACATGCCATCCCACCAACTTTGGCCATGAACCCTCA
AGCTCAGGCTCTTCGAAGTCTCTTGGAGGTTGTAGTTTTATCTCGAAACTCTCGGGATGCCATAGCTGCT
CTTGGATTGCTCCAAAAGGCTGTAGAGGGCTTACTAGATGCCACAAGTGGTGCTGATGCTGACCTTCTGC
TGCGCTACAGGGAATGCCACCTCTTGGTCCTAAAAGCTCTGCAGGATGGCCGGGCATATGGGTCTCCATG
GTGCAACAAACAGATCACAAGGTGCCTAATTGAATGTCGAGATGAATATAAATATAATGTGGAGGCTGTG
GAGCTGCTAATTCGCAATCATTTGGTTAATATGCAGCAGTATGATCTTCACCTAGCGCAGTCAATGGAGA
ATGGCTTAAACTACATGGCTGTGGCATTTGCTATGCAGTTAGTAAAAATCCTGCTGGTGGATGAAAGGAG
TGTTGCTCATGTTACTGAGGCAGATCTGTTCCACACCATTGAAACCCTCATGAGGATTAATGCTCATTCC
AGAGGCAATGCTCCAGAAGGATTGCCCCAGCTGATGGAAGTAGTGCGATCCAACTATGAAGCAATGATTG
ATCGTGCTCATGGAGGCCCAAACTTTATGATGCATTCTGGGATCTCTCAAGCCTCAGAGTATGATGACCC
TCCAGGCCTGAGGGAGAAGGCAGAGTATCTTCTGAGGGAATGGGTGAATCTCTACCATTCAGCAGCAGCT
GGCCGCGACAGTACCAAAGCTTTCTCTGCATTTGTTGGACAGATGCACCAGCAAGGAATACTGAAGACCG
ATGATCTCATAACAAGGTTCTTTCGTCTGTGTACTGAAATGTGTGTTGAAATCAGTTACCGTGCTCAGGC
TGAGCAGCAGCACAATCCTGCTGCCAATCCCACCATGATCCGAGCCAAGTGCTATCACAACCTGGATGCC
TTTGTTCGACTCATTGCACTGCTCGTGAAACACTCAGGGGAGGCCACCAACACTGTCACAAAGATTAATC
TGCTGAACAAGGTCCTTGGTATAGTAGTGGGAGTTCTCCTTCAGGATCATGATGTTCGTCAGAGTGAATT
TCAGCAACTTCCCTACCATCGAATTTTTATCATGCTTCTCTTGGAACTCAATGCACCTGAGCATGTGTTG
GAAACCATTAATTTCCAGACACTTACAGCTTTCTGCAATACATTCCACATCTTGAGGCCTACCAAAGCTC
CTGGCTTTGTATATGCCTGGCTTGAACTGATTTCCCATCGGATATTTATTGCAAGAATGCTGGCACATAC
GCCACAGCAGAAGGGGTGGCCTATGTATGCACAGCTACTGATTGATTTATTCAAATATTTAGCGCCTTTC
CTTAGAAATGTGGAACTCACCAAACCTATGCAAATCCTCTACAAGGGCACTTTAAGAGTGCTGCTGGTTC
TTTTGCATGATTTCCCAGAGTTCCTTTGTGATTACCATTATGGGTTCTGTGATGTGATCCCACCTAATTG
TATCCAGTTAAGAAATTTGATCCTGAGTGCCTTTCCAAGAAACATGAGGCTCCCCGACCCATTCACTCCT
AATCTAAAGGTGGACATGTTGAGTGAAATTAACATTGCTCCCCGGATTCTCACCAATTTCACTGGAGTAA
TGCCACCTCAGTTCAAAAAGGATTTGGATTCCTATCTTAAAACTCGATCACCAGTCACTTTCCTGTCTGA
TCTGCGCAGCAACCTACAGGTATCCAATGAACCTGGGAATCGCTACAACCTCCAGCTCATCAATGCACTG
GTGCTCTATGTCGGGACTCAGGCCATTGCGCACATCCACAACAAGGGCAGCACACCTTCAATGAGCACCA
TCACTCACTCAGCACACATGGATATCTTCCAGAATTTGGCTGTGGACTTGGACACTGAGGGTCGCTATCT
CTTTTTGAATGCAATTGCAAATCAGCTCCGGTACCCAAATAGCCACACTCACTACTTCAGTTGCACCATG
CTGTACCTTTTTGCAGAGGCCAATACGGAAGCCATCCAAGAACAGATCACAAGAGTTCTCTTGGAACGGT
TGATTGTAAATAGGCCACATCCTTGGGGTCTTCTTATTACCTTCATTGAGCTGATTAAAAACCCAGCGTT
TAAGTTCTGGAACCATGAATTTGTACACTGTGCCCCAGAAATCGAAAAGTTATTCCAGTCGGTCGCACAG
TGCTGCATGGGACAGAAGCAGGCCCAGCAAGTAATGGAAGGGACAGGTGCCAGTTAGCCGCGGGCCCGGG
ATCCACCGGATCTAGATAACTGATCATAATCAGCCATACCACATTTGTAGAGGTTTTACTTGCTTTAAAA
AACCTCCCACACCTCCCCCTGAACCTGAAACATAAAATGAATGCAATTGTTGTTGTTAACTTGTTTATTG
CAGCTTATAATGGTTACAAATAAAGCAATAGCATCACAAATTTCACAAATAAAGCATTTTTTTCACTGCA
TTCTAGTTGTGGTTTGTCCAAACTCATCAATGTATCTTAACGCGTAAATTGTAAGCGTTAATATTTTGTT
AAAATTCGCGTTAAATTTTTGTTAAATCAGCTCATTTTTTAACCAATAGGCCGAAATCGGCAAAATCCCT
TATAAATCAAAAGAATAGACCGAGATAGGGT
[37 nt withheld, positions 8292-8328]
AAAGAACGTGGACTCCAACGTCAAAGG
[49 nt withheld, positions 8356-8404]
T
[91 nt withheld, positions 8406-8496]
G
[124 nt withheld, positions 8498-8621]
CAGGTGGCACTTTTCGGGGAAATGTGCGCGGAACCCCTATTTGTTTATTTTTCTAAATACATTCAAATAT
GTATCCGCTCATGAGACAATAACCCTGATAAATGCTTCAATAATATTGAAAAAGGAAGAGTCCTGAGGCG
GAAAGAACCAGCTGTGGAATGTGTGTCAGTTAGGGTGTGGAAAGTCCCCAGGCTCCCCAGCAGGCAGAAG
TATGCAAAGCATGCATCTCAATTAGTCAGCAACCAGGTGTGGAAAGTCCCCAGGCTCCCCAGCAGGCAGA
AGTATGCAAAGCATGCATCTCAATTAGTCAGCAACCATAGTCCCGCCCCTAACTCCGCCCATCCCGCCCC
TAACTCCGCCCAGTTCCGCCCATTCTCCGCCCCATGGCTGACTAATTTTTTTTATTTATGCAGAGGCCGA
GGCCGCCTCGGCCTCTGAGCTATTCCAGAAGTAGTGAGGAGGCTTTTTTGGAGGCCTAGGCTTTTGCAAA
GATCGATCAAGAGACAGGATGAGGATCGTTTCGCATGATTGAACAAGATGGATTGCACGCAGGTTCTCCG
GCCGCTTGGGTGGAGAGGCTATTCGGCTATGACTGGGCACAACAGACAATCGGCTGCTCTGATGCCGCCG
TGTTCCGGCTGTCAGCGCAGGGGCGCCCGGTTCTTTTTGTCAAGACCGACCTGTCCGGTGCCCTGAATGA
ACTGCAAGACGAGGCAGCGCGGCTATCGTGGCTGGCCACGACGGGCGTTCCTTGCGCAGCTGTGCTCGAC
GTTGTCACTGAAGCGGGAAGGGACTGGCTGCTATTGGGCGAAGTGCCGGGGCAGGATCTCCTGTCATCTC
ACCTTGCTCCTGCCGAGAAAGTATCCATCATGGCTGATGCAATGCGGCGGCTGCATACGCTTGATCCGGC
TACCTGCCCATTCGACCACCAAGCGAAACATCGCATCGAGCGAGCACGTACTCGGATGGAAGCCGGTCTT
GTCGATCAGGATGATCTGGACGAAGAGCATCAGGGGCTCGCGCCAGCCGAACTGTTCGCCAGGCTCAAGG
CGAGCATGCCCGACGGCGAGGATCTCGTCGTGACCCATGGCGATGCCTGCTTGCCGAATATCATGGTGGA
AAATGGCCGCTTTTCTGGATTCATCGACTGTGGCCGGCTGGGTGTGGCGGACCGCTATCAGGACATAGCG
TTGGCTACCCGTGATATTGCTGAAGAGCTTGGCGGCGAATGGGCTGACCGCTTCCTCGTGCTTTACGGTA
TCGCCGCTCCCGATTCGCAGCGCATCGCCTTCTATCGCCTTCTTGACGAGTTCTTCTGAGCGGGACTCTG
GGGTTCGAAATGACCGACCAAGCGACGCCCAACCTGCCATCACGAGATTTCGATTCCACCGCCGCCTTCT
ATGAAAGGTTGGGCTTCGGAATCGTTTTCCGGGACGCCGGCTGGATGATCCTCCAGCGCGGGGATCTCAT
GCTGGAGTTCTTCGCCCACCCTAGGGGGAGGCTAACTGAAACACGGAAGGAGACAATACCGGAAGGAACC
CGCGCTATGACGGCAATAAAAAGACAGAATAAAACGCACGGTGTTGGGTCGTTTGTTCATAAACGCGGGG
TTCGGTCCCAGGGCTGGCACTCTGTCGATACCCCACCGAGACCCCATTGGGGCCAATACGCCCGCGTTTC
TTCCTTTTCCCCACCCCACCCCCCAAGTTCGGGTGAAGGCCCAGGGCTCGCAGCCAACGTCGGGGCGGCA
GGCCCTGCCATAGCCTCAGGTTACTCATATATACTTTAGATTGATTTAAAACTTCATTTTTAATTTAAAA
GGATCTAGGTGAAGATCCTTTTTGATAATCTCATGACCAAAATCCCTTAACGTGAGTTTTCGTTCCACTG
AGCGTCAGACCCCGTAGAAAAGATCAAAGGATCTTCTTGAGATCCTTTTTTTCTGCGCGTAATCTGCTGC
TTGCAAACAAAAAAACCACCGCTACCAGCGGTGGTTTGTTTGCCGGATCAAGAGCTACCAACTCTTTTTC
CGAAGGTAACTGGCTTCAGCAGAGCGCAGATACCAAATACTGTCCTTCTAGTGTAGCCGTAGTTAGGCCA
CCACTTCAAGAACTCTGTAGCACCGCCTACATACCTCGCTCTGCTAATCCTGTTACCAGTGGCTGCTGCC
AGTGGCGATAAGTCGTGTCTTACCGGGTTGGACTCAAGACGATAGTTACCGGATAAGGCGCAGCGGTCGG
GCTGAACGGGGGGTTCGTGCACACAGCCCAGCTTGGAGCGAACGACCTACACCGAACTGAGATACCTACA
GCGTGAGCTATGAGAAAGCGCCACGCTTCCCGAAGGGAGAAAGGCGGACAGGTATCCGGTAAGCGGCAGG
GTCGGAACAGGAGAGCGCACGAGGGAGCTTCCAGGGGGAAACGCCTGGTATCTTTATAGTCCTGTCGGGT
TTCGCCACCTCTGACTTGAGCGTCGATTTTTGTGATGCTCGTCAGGGGGGCGGAGCCTATGGAAAAACGC
CAGCAACGCGGCCTTTTTACGGTTCCTGGCCTTTTGCTGGCCTTTTGCTCACATGTTCTTTCCTGCGTTA
TCCCCTGATTCTGTGGATAACCGTATTACCGCCATGCAT
